Addgene plasmid #12910: DCT.VV.Orf222
Purpose: This plasmid was designed for screening purposes and may contain discrepancies relative to the current canonical GenBank version of the gene.
Depositing lab: Jack Bennink & Jon Yewdell. Depositing organization: National Institute of Allergy and Infectious Diseases (NIAID). Publication: Identification of poxvirus CD8+ T cell determinants to enable rational design and characterization of smallpox vaccines. Tscharke DC, Karupiah G, Zhou J, Palmore T, Irvine KR, Haeryfar SM, Williams S, Sidney J, Sette A, Bennink JR, Yewdell JW. J Exp Med. 2005 January 3; 201(1): 95–104. 10.1084/jem.20041912 PubMed 15623576.
Backbone
  Vector backbone: pcDNA 3.1D V5-His-TOPO
  Backbone manufacturer: Invitrogen
  Backbone size w/o insert (bp): 5514
  Vector type: Mammalian Expression
  Selectable markers: Neomycin (select with G418)
Growth in bacteria
  Bacterial resistance: Ampicillin, 100 μg/mL
  Growth temperature: 37°C
  Growth strain: DH5alpha
  Copy number: High Copy
Gene/Insert
  Gene/Insert name: VV.Orf222 (alt names: IMV protein, p14; VV_WR_150)
  Species: Vaccinia Virus
  Insert size (bp): 333
  GenBank ID: 9791088
  Cloning method: Restriction Enzyme; 5′ cloning site BamHI (not destroyed); 3′ cloning site BamHI (not destroyed)
  Sequencing primers: 5′ Universal T7
Terms and licenses: Academic/Nonprofit Terms; Industry Terms: Not Available to Industry
Depositor comments: Please see the Vaccinia kit page ( https://www.addgene.org/vvorf/ ) for more information. The kit page contains the supplemental VVOrfData spreadsheet, which includes important information about this plasmid. The plasmid and insert names provided here relate only to this library. The name of the ORF (if present) in VACV strain Copenhagen and the name of the ORF (if annotated) in VACV strain WR sequence can be found in VVOrfData spreadsheet. Please note that the amino acid sequence given for each ORF in the spreadsheet may contain some errors. Additionally, changes from the expected sequence may be present in these plasmids. Please see Addgene's quality control sequence and sequencing notes in the VVOrfData spreadsheet before ordering this plasmid.
How to cite: DCT.VV.Orf222 was a gift from Jack Bennink & Jon Yewdell (Addgene plasmid # 12910 ; http://n2t.net/addgene:12910 ; RRID:Addgene_12910)
