[The description below was written by a language model from this plasmid's Addgene catalogue record.]
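Description:
DCT.VV.Orf222 is a mammalian expression plasmid built on the commercial pcDNA 3.1D V5-His-TOPO backbone (about 5.5 kb without insert) and carrying a single vaccinia virus open reading frame. It is maintained as a high-copy plasmid in E. coli under ampicillin selection, and it carries a neomycin resistance marker that allows G418 selection of transfected mammalian cells. The record provides no feature table and does not list the promoter or other regulatory elements. As its name indicates, the backbone is designed to allow C-terminal V5 and His tagging, but whether the ORF is in frame with these tags is not stated. A universal T7 primer site upstream of the insert is used for sequencing.

The insert is a 333 bp vaccinia virus ORF designated VV.Orf222 in this library, also recorded as an IMV (intracellular mature virion) protein, p14, and as VV_WR_150 in the WR strain annotation. It is recorded as flanked by intact BamHI sites at both ends, so it can be released with a single enzyme. The "Orf222" numbering applies only within this collection, and the corresponding Copenhagen and WR strain names are given in the library's supplementary data.

The plasmid is one member of a vaccinia ORF library made for screening, associated with work identifying poxvirus CD8+ T cell determinants to guide the design and characterization of smallpox vaccines. Individual viral ORFs expressed in mammalian cells can be tested for recognition by T cells. Because the clones were made for screening, the depositors caution that the sequence may differ from the canonical GenBank version and should be checked against the available quality-control sequence data.
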