>Addgene plasmid #12910 | DCT.VV.Orf222 | addgene partial sequence | sequence record 19299 | T7 5'-TAATACGACTCACTATAGGG-3'
GAGCTCGGATCCGTACCCTTCACCGAATTCAGCTGACCACCATGGACGGAACTCTTTTCCCCGGAGATGA
CGATCTTGCAATTCCAGCAACTGAATTTTTTTCTACAAAGGCTGCTAAAAAGCCAGAGGCTAAACGCGAA
GCAATTGTTAAAGCCGATGAAGACGACAATGAGGAAACTCTCAAACAACGGCTAACTAATTTGGAAAAAA
AGATTACTAATGTAACAACAAAGTTTGAACAAATAGAAAAGTGTTGTAAACGCAACGATGAAGTTCTATT
TAGGTTGGAAAATCACGCTGAAACTCTAAGAGCGGCTATGATATCTCTGGCTAAAAAGATTGATGTTCAG
ACTGGACGGCGCCCATATGAGTAAGCAATTCCCGGGGATCCGAATAAAGGGTCAAGACAATTCTGCAGAT
ATCCAGCACAGTGGCGGCCGCTCGAGTCTAGAGGGCCCGCGGTTCGAAGGTAAGCCTATCCCTAACCCTC
TCCTCGGTCTCGATTCTACGCGTACCGGTCATCATCACCATCACCATTGAGTTTAAACCCGCTGATCAGC
CTCGACTGTGCCTTCTAGTTGCCAGCCATCTGTTGTTTGCCCCTCCCCCGTGCCTTCCTTGACCCTGGAA
GGTGCCACTCCCACTGTCCTTTCCTAATAAAATGAGGAAATTGCATCGCATTGTCTGAGTAGGTGTCATT
CTATTCTGGGGGGTGGGGTGGGGCAGGACAGCAAGGGGGAGGATTGGGAAGACAATAGCAGGCATGCTGG
GGATGCGGTGGGCTCTATGGCTTCTGAGGCGGAAAGAACCAGCTGGGGCTCTAGGGGGTATCCCCACGCG
CCCTGTAGCGGCGCCATTAGCGCGGCGGGTGTGGTGGTTACGCGCAGCGTGACCGCTACACTTGCCAG
